>Addgene plasmid #110138 | pET29b-pduCDE | addgene full sequence | sequence record 211146 | Addgene NGS Result
CTCGAGCACCACCACCACCACCACTGAGATCCGGCTGCTAACAAAGCCCGAAAGGAAGCTGAGTTGGCTG
CTGCCACCGCTGAGCAATAACTAGCATAACCCCTTGGGGCCTCTAAACGGGTCTTGAGGGGTTTTTTGCT
GAAAGGAGGAACTATATCCGGATTGGCGAATGGG
[124 nt withheld, positions 175-298]
C
[91 nt withheld, positions 300-390]
A
[49 nt withheld, positions 392-440]
CCTTTGACGTTGGAGTCCACGTTCTTT
[37 nt withheld, positions 468-504]
ACCCTATCTCGGTCTATTCTTTTGATTTATAAGGGATTTTGCCGATTTCGGCCTATTGGTTAAAAAATGA
GCTGATTTAACAAAAATTTAACGCGAATTTTAACAAAATATTAACGCTTACAATTTAGGTGGCACTTTTC
GGGGAAATGTGCGCGGAACCCCTATTTGTTTATTTTTCTAAATACATTCAAATATGTATCCGCTCATGAA
TTAATTCTTAGAAAAACTCATCGAGCATCAAATGAAACTGCAATTTATTCATATCAGGATTATCAATACC
ATATTTTTGAAAAAGCCGTTTCTGTAATGAAGGAGAAAACTCACCGAGGCAGTTCCATAGGATGGCAAGA
TCCTGGTATCGGTCTGCGATTCCGACTCGTCCAACATCAATACAACCTATTAATTTCCCCTCGTCAAAAA
TAAGGTTATCAAGTGAGAAATCACCATGAGTGACGACTGAATCCGGTGAGAATGGCAAAAGTTTATGCAT
TTCTTTCCAGACTTGTTCAACAGGCCAGCCATTACGCTCGTCATCAAAATCACTCGCATCAACCAAACCG
TTATTCATTCGTGATTGCGCCTGAGCGAGACGAAATACGCGATCGCTGTTAAAAGGACAATTACAAACAG
GAATCGAATGCAACCGGCGCAGGAACACTGCCAGCGCATCAACAATATTTTCACCTGAATCAGGATATTC
TTCTAATACCTGGAATGCTGTTTTCCCGGGGATCGCAGTGGTGAGTAACCATGCATCATCAGGAGTACGG
ATAAAATGCTTGATGGTCGGAAGAGGCATAAATTCCGTCAGCCAGTTTAGTCTGACCATCTCATCTGTAA
CATCATTGGCAACGCTACCTTTGCCATGTTTCAGAAACAACTCTGGCGCATCGGGCTTCCCATACAATCG
ATAGATTGTCGCACCTGATTGCCCGACATTATCGCGAGCCCATTTATACCCATATAAATCAGCATCCATG
TTGGAATTTAATCGCGGCCTAGAGCAAGACGTTTCCCGTTGAATATGGCTCATAACACCCCTTGTATTAC
TGTTTATGTAAGCAGACAGTTTTATTGTTCATGACCAAAATCCCTTAACGTGAGTTTTCGTTCCACTGAG
CGTCAGACCCCGTAGAAAAGATCAAAGGATCTTCTTGAGATCCTTTTTTTCTGCGCGTAATCTGCTGCTT
GCAAACAAAAAAACCACCGCTACCAGCGGTGGTTTGTTTGCCGGATCAAGAGCTACCAACTCTTTTTCCG
AAGGTAACTGGCTTCAGCAGAGCGCAGATACCAAATACTGTCCTTCTAGTGTAGCCGTAGTTAGGCCACC
ACTTCAAGAACTCTGTAGCACCGCCTACATACCTCGCTCTGCTAATCCTGTTACCAGTGGCTGCTGCCAG
TGGCGATAAGTCGTGTCTTACCGGGTTGGACTCAAGACGATAGTTACCGGATAAGGCGCAGCGGTCGGGC
TGAACGGGGGGTTCGTGCACACAGCCCAGCTTGGAGCGAACGACCTACACCGAACTGAGATACCTACAGC
GTGAGCTATGAGAAAGCGCCACGCTTCCCGAAGGGAGAAAGGCGGACAGGTATCCGGTAAGCGGCAGGGT
CGGAACAGGAGAGCGCACGAGGGAGCTTCCAGGGGGAAACGCCTGGTATCTTTATAGTCCTGTCGGGTTT
CGCCACCTCTGACTTGAGCGTCGATTTTTGTGATGCTCGTCAGGGGGGCGGAGCCTATGGAAAAACGCCA
GCAACGCGGCCTTTTTACGGTTCCTGGCCTTTTGCTGGCCTTTTGCTCACATGTTCTTTCCTGCGTTATC
CCCTGATTCTGTGGATAACCGTATTACCGCCTTTGAGTGAGCTGATACCGCTCGCCGCAGCCGAACGACC
GAGCGCAGCGAGTCAGTGAGCGAGGAAGCGGAAGAGCGCCTGATGCGGTATTTTCTCCTTACGCATCTGT
GCGGTATTTCACACCGCAATGGTGCACTCTCAGTACAATCTGCTCTGATGCCGCATAGTTAAGCCAGTAT
ACACTCCGCTATCGCTACGTGACTGGGTCATGGCTGCGCCCCGACACCCGCCAACACCCGCTGACGCGCC
CTGACGGGCTTGTCTGCTCCCGGCATCCGCTTACAGACAAGCTGTGACCGTCTCCGGGAGCTGCATGTGT
CAGAGGTTTTCACCGTCATCACCGAAACGCGCGAGGCAGCTGCGGTAAAGCTCATCAGCGTGGTCGTGAA
GCGATTCACAGATGTCTGCCTGTTCATCCGCGTCCAGCTCGTTGAGTTTCTCCAGAAGCGTTAATGTCTG
GCTTCTGATAAAGCGGGCCATGTTAAGGGCGGTTTTTTCCTGTTTGGTCACTGATGCCTCCGTGTAAGGG
GGATTTCTGTTCATGGGGGTAATGATACCGATGAAACGAGAGAGGATGCTCACGATACGGGTTACTGATG
ATGAACATGCCCGGTTACTGGAACGTTGTGAGGGTAAACAACTGGCGGTATGGATGCGGCGGGACCAGAG
AAAAATCACTCAGGGTCAATGCCAGCGCTTCGTTAATACAGATGTAGGTGTTCCACAGGGTAGCCAGCAG
CATCCTGCGATGCAGATCCGGAACATAATGGTGCAGGGCGCTGACTTCCGCGTTTCCAGACTTTACGAAA
CACGGAAACCGAAGACCATTCATGTTGTTGCTCAGGTCGCAGACGTTTTGCAGCAGCAGTCGCTTCACGT
TCGCTCGCGTATCGGTGATTCATTCTGCTAACCAGTAAGGCAACCCCGCCAGCCTAGCCGGGTCCTCAAC
GACAGGAGCACGATCATGCGCACCCGTGGGGCCGCCATGCCGGCGATAATGGCCTGCTTCTCGCCGAAAC
GTTTGGTGGCGGGACCAGTGACGAAGGCTTGAGCGAGGGCGTGCAAGATTCCGAATACCGCAAGCGACAG
GCCGATCATCGTCGCGCTCCAGCGAAAGCGGTCCTCGCCGAAAATGACCCAGAGCGCTGCCGGCACCTGT
CCTACGAGTTGCATGATAAAGAAGACAGTCATAAGTGCGGCGACGATAGTCATGCCCCGCGCCCACCGGA
AGGAGCTGACTGGGTTGAAGGCTCTCAAGGGCATCGGTCGAGATCCCGGTGCCTAATGAGTGAGCTAACT
TACATTAATTGCGTTGCGCTCACTGCCCGCTTTCCAGTCGGGAAACCTGTCGTGCCAGCTGCATTAATGA
ATCGGCCAACGCGCGGGGAGAGGCGGTTTGCGTATTGGGCGCCAGGGTGGTTTTTCTTTTCACCAGTGAG
ACGGGCAACAGCTGATTGCCCTTCACCGCCTGGCCCTGAGAGAGTTGCAGCAAGCGGTCCACGCTGGTTT
GCCCCAGCAGGCGAAAATCCTGTTTGATGGTGGTTAACGGCGGGATATAACATGAGCTGTCTTCGGTATC
GTCGTATCCCACTACCGAGATGTCCGCACCAACGCGCAGCCCGGACTCGGTAATGGCGCGCATTGCGCCC
AGCGCCATCTGATCGTTGGCAACCAGCATCGCAGTGGGAACGATGCCCTCATTCAGCATTTGCATGGTTT
GTTGAAAACCGGACATGGCACTCCAGTCGCCTTCCCGTTCCGCTATCGGCTGAATTTGATTGCGAGTGAG
ATATTTATGCCAGCCAGCCAGACGCAGACGCGCCGAGACAGAACTTAATGGGCCCGCTAACAGCGCGATT
TGCTGGTGACCCAATGCGACCAGATGCTCCACGCCCAGTCGCGTACCGTCTTCATGGGAGAAAATAATAC
TGTTGATGGGTGTCTGGTCAGAGACATCAAGAAATAACGCCGGAACATTAGTGCAGGCAGCTTCCACAGC
AATGGCATCCTGGTCATCCAGCGGATAGTTAATGATCAGCCCACTGACGCGTTGCGCGAGAAGATTGTGC
ACCGCCGCTTTACAGGCTTCGACGCCGCTTCGTTCTACCATCGACACCACCACGCTGGCACCCAGTTGAT
CGGCGCGAGATTTAATCGCCGCGACAATTTGCGACGGCGCGTGCAGGGCCAGACTGGAGGTGGCAACGCC
AATCAGCAACGACTGTTTGCCCGCCAGTTGTTGTGCCACGCGGTTGGGAATGTAATTCAGCTCCGCCATC
GCCGCTTCCACTTTTTCCCGCGTTTTCGCAGAAACGTGGCTGGCCTGGTTCACCACGCGGGAAACGGTCT
GATAAGAGACACCGGCATACTCTGCGACATCGTATAACGTTACTGGTTTCACATTCACCACCCTGAATTG
ACTCTCTTCCGGGCGCTATCATGCCATACCGCGAAAGGTTTTGCGCCATTCGATGGTGTCCGGGATCTCG
ACGCTCTCCCTTATGCGACTCCTGCATTAGGAAGCAGCCCAGTAGTAGGTTGAGGCCGTTGAGCACCGCC
GCCGCAAGGAATGGTGCATGCAAGGAGATGGCGCCCAACAGTCCCCCGGCCACGGGGCCTGCCACCATAC
CCACGCCGAAACAAGCGCTCATGAGCCCGAAGTGGCGAGCCCGATCTTCCCCATCGGTGATGTCGGCGAT
ATAGGCGCCAGCAACCGCACCTGTGGCGCCGGTGATGCCGGCCACGATGCGTCCGGCGTAGAGGATCGAG
ATCGATCTCGATCCCGCGAAATTAATACGACTCACTATAGGGGAATTGTGAGCGGATAACAATTCCCCTC
TAGAAATAATTTTGTTTAACTTTAAGAAGGAGATATACATATGAGATCGAAAAGATTTGAAGCACTGGCG
AAACGCCCTGTGAATCAGGACGGCTTCGTTAAGGAGTGGATCGAAGAAGGCTTTATCGCGATGGAAAGCC
CGAACGACCCAAAACCGTCGATTAAAATCGTTAACGGCGCGGTGACCGAGCTGGACGGGAAACCGGTAAG
CGATTTTGACCTGATCGACCACTTTATCGCCCGCTACGGTATCAACCTGAACCGCGCCGAAGAAGTGATG
GCGATGGATTCGGTCAAGCTGGCCAACATGCTGTGCGATCCGAACGTTAAACGCAGCGAAATCGTCCCGC
TGACCACCGCGATGACGCCGGCGAAAATTGTCGAAGTGGTTTCGCATATGAACGTCGTCGAGATGATGAT
GGCGATGCAGAAAATGCGCGCCCGCCGCACCCCGTCCCAGCAGGCGCACGTCACCAACGTCAAAGATAAC
CCGGTACAGATTGCCGCCGACGCCGCCGAAGGGGCATGGCGCGGATTTGACGAACAGGAAACCACCGTTG
CGGTAGCGCGCTATGCGCCGTTCAACGCCATCGCGCTGCTGGTGGGCTCGCAGGTAGGCCGTCCGGGCGT
GCTGACGCAGTGCTCGCTGGAAGAAGCCACCGAGCTGAAGCTCGGCATGCTGGGCCACACCTGCTACGCC
GAAACCATCTCCGTCTACGGCACCGAGCCGGTCTTTACCGACGGCGACGACACGCCGTGGTCGAAGGGCT
TCCTCGCCTCGTCCTACGCCTCTCGCGGGCTGAAAATGCGCTTTACCTCCGGCTCCGGCTCGGAAGTGCA
GATGGGCTACGCCGAAGGCAAATCCATGCTTTATCTGGAAGCGCGCTGCATCTACATCACCAAAGCCGCG
GGCGTACAGGGTCTGCAAAACGGTTCCGTAAGCTGCATCGGCGTGCCGTCTGCGGTGCCTTCCGGCATTC
GCGCGGTGCTGGCGGAAAACCTGATCTGTTCGTCGCTGGATCTGGAGTGCGCCTCCAGCAACGACCAGAC
CTTCACCCACTCCGATATGCGTCGTACCGCGCGCCTGCTGATGCAGTTCCTGCCGGGCACCGACTTTATC
TCCTCCGGTTATTCCGCGGTGCCGAACTACGACAACATGTTCGCCGGCTCCAACGAAGATGCCGAAGACT
TTGACGACTACAACGTCATCCAGCGCGACCTGAAGGTGGACGGCGGTTTGCGTCCGGTTCGCGAAGAGGA
CGTCATCGCCATCCGTAACAAAGCCGCCCGCGCGCTGCAGGCCGTGTTTGCCGGAATGGGGCTGCCGCCG
ATTACCGATGAAGAAGTTGAAGCCGCGACCTACGCCCACGGTTCGAAAGATATGCCGGAGCGCAACATCG
TCGAAGACATCAAGTTCGCCCAGGAAATCATCAATAAAAACCGCAACGGTCTGGAAGTGGTGAAAGCGCT
GGCGCAGGGCGGATTCACCGACGTGGCCCAGGACATGCTCAACATCCAGAAAGCTAAGCTGACCGGGGAC
TACCTGCATACCTCCGCGATTATCGTCGGCGACGGGCAGGTGCTGTCAGCCGTCAACGACGTCAACGACT
ATGCCGGTCCGGCAACGGGCTATCGCCTGCAGGGCGAACGCTGGGAAGAGATTAAAAACATCCCTGGCGC
TCTTGATCCCAACGAGATTGATTAAGGGGTGAGAAATGGAAATTAATGAAAAATTGCTGCGCCAGATAAT
TGAAGACGTGCTCAGCGAGATGAAGGGCAGCGATAAACCGGTCTCGTTTAATGCGCCGGCGGCCTCCGCG
GCGCCCCAGGCCACGCCGCCCGCCGGCGAC
[534 nt withheld, positions 7045-7578]
CTTTGATAAAGGATAACTCCATGAATACCGACGCAATTGAATCGATGGTACGCGACGTATTGAGCCGCAT
GAACAGCCTGCAGGGCGAGGCGCCTGCGGCGGCTCCGGCGGCTGGCGGCGCGTCCCGTAGCGCCAGGGTC
AGCGACTACCCGCTGGCGAACAAGCACCCGGAATGGGTGAAAACCGCCACCAATAAAACGCTGGACGACT
TTACGCTGGAAAACGTGCTGAGCAATAAAGTCACCGCCCAGGATATGCGTATTACCCCGGAAACCCTGCG
CTTACAGGCTTCTATTGCCAAAGACGCGGGCCGCGACCGGCTGGCGATGAACTTCGAGCGCGCCGCCGAG
CTGACCGCGGTACCGGACGATCGCATTCTTGAAATCTACAACGCCCTCCGCCCCTATCGCTCGACGAAAG
AGGAGCTGCTGGCGATCGCCGACGATCTCGAAAGCCGCTATCAGGCGAAGATTTGCGCCGCTTTCGTTCG
CGAAGCGGCCACGCTGTACGTCGAGCGTAAAAAACTCAAAGGCGACGATTAA
Features (pLannotate 1.2.2; 21 found; start..end, strand, type, name):
      7..24      +  CDS            9xHis (fragment): 9xHis affinity tag
     34..83      +  CDS            SET1 (fragment): solubility-enhancement tag derived from T7 phage gene 10B
     91..138     +  terminator     T7 terminator: transcription terminator for bacteriophage T7 RNA polymerase
    175..603     +  rep_origin     f1 ori (sequence partly withheld): f1 bacteriophage origin of replication; arrow indicates direction of (+) strand synthesis
    656..713     +  promoter       AmpR promoter (fragment): bla
    722..1537    -  CDS            KanR: aminoglycoside phosphotransferase; aph(3')-Ia; confers resistance to kanamycin in bacteria or G418 (Geneticin®) in eukaryotes
   1659..2247    +  rep_origin     ori: high-copy-number ColE1/pMB1/pBR322/pUC origin of replication
   2433..2572    -  misc_feature   bom: basis of mobility region from pBR322
   2674..2865    -  CDS            rop: Rop protein, which maintains plasmids at low copy number; rop
   2882..3262    +  CDS            YPB1_ECOLX: Protein predicted: Swiss-Prot protein existence level 4. From Escherichia coli.
   3334..3625    -  CDS            TcR (fragment): tetracycline efflux protein; tet; confers resistance to tetracycline
   3640..3661    -  protein_bind   CAP binding site: CAP binding activates transcription in the presence of cAMP. E. coli catabolite activator protein
   3674..4756    -  CDS            lacI: lac repressor; lacI; The lac repressor binds to the lac operator to inhibit transcription in E. coli. This inhibition can be relieved by adding lactose or isopropyl-β-D-thiogalactopyranoside (IPTG).
   4757..4834    -  promoter       lacI promoter: lacI
   4842..5121    -  CDS            TcR (fragment): tetracycline efflux protein; tet; confers resistance to tetracycline
   5147..5165    +  promoter       T7 promoter: promoter for bacteriophage T7 RNA polymerase
   5166..5190    +  protein_bind   lac operator: The lac repressor binds to the lac operator to inhibit transcription in E. coli. This inhibition can be relieved by adding lactose or isopropyl-β-D-thiogalactopyranoside (IPTG). lac repressor encoded by lacI
   5205..5227    +  RBS            RBS: efficient ribosome binding site from bacteriophage T7 gene 10 (Olins and Rangwala, 1989)
   5235..6896    +  CDS            pduC: PDUC_SALTY - Experimental evidence at protein level: Swiss-Prot protein existence level 1. Part of the PduCDE complex that catalyzes the dehydration of 1,2-propanediol to propionaldehyde. Is required for S.typhimurium growth on 1,2-propanediol as the sole carbon and energy source. From Salmonella typhimurium (strain LT2 / SGSC1412 / ATCC 700720).
   6910..7581    +  CDS            pduD (sequence partly withheld): PDUD_SALTY - Experimental evidence at protein level: Swiss-Prot protein existence level 1. Part of the PduCDE complex that catalyzes the dehydration of 1,2-propanediol to propionaldehyde. Is required for S.typhimurium growth on 1,2-propanediol as the sole carbon and energy source. From Salmonella typhimurium (strain LT2 / SGSC1412 / ATCC 700720).
   7599..8117    +  CDS            pduE: PDUE_SALTY - Experimental evidence at protein level: Swiss-Prot protein existence level 1. Part of the PduCDE complex that catalyzes the dehydration of 1,2-propanediol to propionaldehyde. Is required for S.typhimurium growth on 1,2-propanediol as the sole carbon and energy source. From Salmonella typhimurium (strain LT2 / SGSC1412 / ATCC 700720).
