[The description below was written by a language model from this plasmid's Addgene catalogue record and pLannotate feature annotations shown in this document.]
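Description:
pET29b-pduCDE is a bacterial expression plasmid built on the pET-29b(+) backbone and carrying the three-gene pduCDE cluster from Klebsiella oxytoca ATCC 8724, which encodes the subunits of the B12 (adenosylcobalamin)-dependent propanediol dehydratase. It is about 8.1 kb in total, with an insert of roughly 2.9 kb introduced by Gibson assembly. The plasmid is selected with kanamycin through an aph(3')-Ia resistance gene. It replicates from a pBR322-type ColE1 origin accompanied by the bom site and the rop gene, consistent with its listing as low copy. An f1 origin is also present, as in the parental vector.

Expression is driven by a T7 promoter fused to a lac operator, followed by the T7 gene 10 ribosome binding site. A plasmid-borne lacI gene supplies repressor, so transcription stays off until it is induced with IPTG in a host that provides T7 RNA polymerase, such as BL21(DE3). The feature table shows pduC, pduD and pduE as three consecutive open reading frames on one strand, separated by short intergenic gaps. They therefore appear to be transcribed as a single polycistronic message ending at the T7 terminator. The annotation software labelled these genes by homology to the Salmonella typhimurium proteins, but the catalogue gives Klebsiella oxytoca as the source. A short His-tag fragment lies just downstream of pduE, corresponding to the vector's C-terminal His tag region. The record does not state whether it is fused in frame to pduE. Several other small annotated fragments are probably vector remnants or annotation artefacts.

The construct was made to produce the PduCDE complex, which dehydrates 1,2-propanediol to propionaldehyde, for biochemical comparison with glycyl radical propanediol dehydratases.
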