Addgene plasmid #110138: pET29b-pduCDE
Purpose: Expresses B12-dependent propanediol dehydratase in E. coli BL21(DE3)
Depositing lab: Emily Balskus. Depositing organization: Harvard University. Publication: Characterization of 1,2-Propanediol Dehydratases Reveals Distinct Mechanisms for B12-Dependent and Glycyl Radical Enzymes. Levin BJ, Balskus EP. Biochemistry. 2018 Mar 16. doi: 10.1021/acs.biochem.8b00164. PubMed 29526088.
Backbone
  Vector backbone: pET-29 b (+)
  Backbone manufacturer: EMD Biosciences
  Backbone size w/o insert (bp): 5238
  Total vector size (bp): 8124
  Vector type: Bacterial Expression
Growth in bacteria
  Bacterial resistance: Kanamycin, 50 μg/mL
  Growth temperature: 37°C
  Growth strain: DH5alpha
  Copy number: Low Copy
Gene/Insert
  Gene/Insert name: pduCDE (alt names: B12-PD; B12-Dependent Propanediol Dehydratase)
  Species: Klebsiella oxytoca ATCC 8724
  Insert size (bp): 2886
  Entrez Gene: pduE (a.k.a. KOX_01465); pduD (a.k.a. KOX_01460); pduC (a.k.a. KOX_01455)
  Promoter: T7
  Cloning method: Gibson Cloning
  Sequencing primers: 5′ TAATACGACTCACTATAGGG; 3′ GCTAGTTATTGCTCAGCGG
Terms and licenses: Academic/Nonprofit Terms; Industry Terms: Not Available to Industry
How to cite: pET29b-pduCDE was a gift from Emily Balskus (Addgene plasmid # 110138 ; http://n2t.net/addgene:110138 ; RRID:Addgene_110138)
